Addgene plasmid #237860: pAAV-GfaABC1D-cOpn5-T2A-mcherry
Purpose: The transfer plasmid for packaging AAV expressing chicken OPN5 was constructed by inserting the OPN5 coding sequence into the multiple cloning site under the control of GfaABC1D promoter
Depositing lab: Minmin Luo. Depositing organization: Chinese Institute for Brain Research, Beijing. Publication: A neuropsin-based optogenetic tool for precise control of Gq signaling. Dai R, Yu T, Weng D, Li H, Cui Y, Wu Z, Guo Q, Zou H, Wu W, Gao X, Qi Z, Ren Y, Wang S, Li Y, Luo M. Sci China Life Sci. 2022 Jul;65(7):1271-1284. doi: 10.1007/s11427-022-2122-0. Epub 2022 May 12. PubMed 35579776.
Backbone
  Vector backbone: pAAV
  Vector type: AAV
Growth in bacteria
  Bacterial resistance: Ampicillin, 100 μg/mL
  Growth temperature: 37°C
  Growth strain: NEB Stable
  Copy number: Unknown
Gene/Insert
  Gene/Insert name: Opn5
  Species: G. gallus (chicken)
  Entrez Gene: OPN5 (a.k.a. GPR136, GRP136, Opn5m, PGR12, TMEM13, cOpn5m, neuropsin, opsin-5)
  Promoter: GfaABC1D
  Cloning method: Unknown
  Sequencing primers: 5′ n/a
Terms and licenses: Academic/Nonprofit Terms; Industry Terms: Not Available to Industry
How to cite: pAAV-GfaABC1D-cOpn5-T2A-mcherry was a gift from Minmin Luo (Addgene plasmid # 237860 ; http://n2t.net/addgene:237860 ; RRID:Addgene_237860)
