[The description below was written by a language model from this plasmid's Addgene catalogue record and pLannotate feature annotations shown in this document.]
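Description:
pAAV-GfaABC1D-cOpn5-T2A-mcherry is an AAV transfer plasmid used to package recombinant adeno-associated virus that expresses chicken OPN5 (neuropsin, cOpn5) together with a red fluorescent reporter. The 6,574-nt plasmid is propagated in bacteria through a high-copy ColE1/pUC-type origin and selected with ampicillin via the β-lactamase gene and its promoter. It also carries an f1 phage origin. The expression cassette is flanked by AAV2 inverted terminal repeats, which direct replication and encapsidation of the intervening DNA when helper and capsid functions are supplied. The downstream ITR is annotated in full, while the upstream one was detected only as two short fragments. This could reflect either incomplete annotation or sequence differences in that repeat, and the record does not say which.

The catalogue entry states that expression is driven by the GfaABC1D promoter, a compact GFAP-derived promoter commonly used to target astrocytes. It is not annotated in the feature table but presumably lies in the unannotated interval between the upstream ITR and the opsin coding sequence. The opsin ORF was matched by homology to human OPN5, although the record identifies the insert as the chicken orthologue. It is followed by mCherry, and the plasmid name indicates a T2A self-cleaving peptide in the short gap between them, so both proteins are made from one transcript as separate polypeptides and mCherry marks the transduced cells. A WPRE and the human growth hormone polyadenylation signal follow to enhance transcript stability and processing. The associated publication describes a neuropsin-based optogenetic tool for precise control of Gq signalling, so the construct is most likely intended for light-controlled activation of Gq pathways in astrocytes after viral delivery.
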