Features (pLannotate 1.2.2; 15 found; start..end, strand, type, name):
      2..590     +  rep_origin     ori: high-copy-number ColE1/pMB1/pBR322/pUC origin of replication
    663..690     +  repeat_region  AAV2 ITR (fragment): inverted terminal repeat of adeno-associated virus serotype 2 inverted
    719..746     +  repeat_region  AAV2 ITR (fragment): inverted terminal repeat of adeno-associated virus serotype 2 inverted
   1501..2538    +  CDS            OPN5: OPN5_HUMAN - Also known as GPR136, PGR12, TMEM13. Experimental evidence at protein level: Swiss-Prot protein existence level 1. G-protein coupled receptor which selectively activates G(i) type G proteins via ultraviolet A (UVA) light-mediated activation in the retina (By similarity). Preferentially binds the chromophore 11-cis retinal and is a bistable protein that displays emission peaks at 380 nm (UVA light) and 470 nm (blue light) (PubMed:22043319). Required for the light-response in the inner plexiform layer, and contributes to the regulation of the light-response in the nerve fiber layer,
   2617..3324    +  CDS            mCherry: mCherry is a basic (constitutively fluorescent) red fluorescent protein published in 2004, derived from Discosoma sp.. It is reported to be a very rapidly-maturing monomer with low acid sensitivity.
   3328..3352    +  misc_feature   MCS (fragment): pBluescript multiple cloning site
   3352..3940    +  misc_feature   WPRE: woodchuck hepatitis virus posttranscriptional regulatory element
   3972..4448    +  polyA_signal   hGH poly(A) signal: human growth hormone polyadenylation signal
   4488..4628    +  repeat_region  AAV2 ITR: inverted terminal repeat of adeno-associated virus serotype 2 inverted
   4633..4684    -  misc_feature   bom (fragment): basis of mobility region from pBR322
   4703..5158    +  rep_origin     f1 ori (sequence partly withheld): f1 bacteriophage origin of replication; arrow indicates direction of (+) strand synthesis
   5159..5208    -  misc_feature   bom (fragment): basis of mobility region from pBR322
   5310..5345    -  CDS            rop (fragment): Rop protein, which maintains plasmids at low copy number; rop
   5440..5544    +  promoter       AmpR promoter: bla
   5545..6405    +  CDS            AmpR: β-lactamase; bla; confers resistance to ampicillin, carbenicillin, and related antibiotics
>Addgene plasmid #237860 | pAAV-GfaABC1D-cOpn5-T2A-mcherry | addgene full sequence | sequence record 481804 | Addgene NGS Result
CTTGAGATCCTTTTTTTCTGCGCGTAATCTGCTGCTTGCAAACAAAAAAACCACCGCTACCAGCGGTGGT
TTGTTTGCCGGATCAAGAGCTACCAACTCTTTTTCCGAAGGTAACTGGCTTCAGCAGAGCGCAGATACCA
AATACTGTTCTTCTAGTGTAGCCGTAGTTAGGCCACCACTTCAAGAACTCTGTAGCACCGCCTACATACC
TCGCTCTGCTAATCCTGTTACCAGTGGCTGCTGCCAGTGGCGATAAGTCGTGTCTTACCGGGTTGGACTC
AAGACGATAGTTACCGGATAAGGCGCAGCGGTCGGGCTGAACGGGGGGTTCGTGCACACAGCCCAGCTTG
GAGCGAACGACCTACACCGAACTGAGATACCTACAGCGTGAGCTATGAGAAAGCGCCACGCTTCCCGAAG
GGAGAAAGGCGGACAGGTATCCGGTAAGCGGCAGGGTCGGAACAGGAGAGCGCACGAGGGAGCTTCCAGG
GGGAAACGCCTGGTATCTTTATAGTCCTGTCGGGTTTCGCCACCTCTGACTTGAGCGTCGATTTTTGTGA
TGCTCGTCAGGGGGGCGGAGCCTATGGAAAAACGCCAGCAACGCGGCCTTTTTACGGTTCCTGGCCTTTT
GCTGGCCTTTTGCTCACATGTCCTGCAGGCAGCTGCGCGCTCGCTCGCTCACTGAGGCCGCCCGGGCGTC
GGGCGACCTTTGGTCGCCCGGCCTCAGTGAGCGAGCGAGCGCGCAGAGAGGGAGTGGCCAACTCCATCAC
TAGGGGTTCCTGCGGCCGCACGCGTGATCTAACATATCCTGGTGTGGAGTAGGGGACGCTGCTCTGACAG
AGGCTCGGGGGCCTGAGCTGGCTCTGTGAGCTGGGGAGGAGGCAGACAGCCAGGCCTTGTCTGCAAGCAG
ACCTGGCAGCATTGGGCTGGCCGCCCCCCAGGGCCTCCTCTTCATGCCCAGTGAATGACTCACCTTGGCA
CAGACACAATGTTCGGGGTGGGCACAGTGCCTGCTTCCCGCCGCACCCCAGCCCCCCTCAAATGCCTTCC
GAGAAGCCCATTGAGCAGGGGGCTTGCATTGCACCCCAGCCTGACAGCCTGGCATCTTGGGATAAAAGCA
GCACAGCCCCCTAGGGGCTGCCCTTGCTGTGTGGCGCCACCGGCGGTGGAGAACAAGGCTCTATTCAGCC
TGTGCCCAGGAAAGGGGATCAGGGGATGCCCAGGCATGGACAGTGGGTGGCAGGGGGGGAGAGGAGGGCT
GTCTGCTTCCCAGAAGTCCAAGGACACAAATGGGTGAGGGGAGAGCTCTCCCCATAGCTGGGCTGCGGCC
CAACCCCACCCCCTCAGGCTATGCCAGGGGGTGTTGCCAGGGGCACCCGGGCATCGCCAGTCTAGCCCAC
TCCTTCATAAAGCCCTCGCATCCCAGGAGCGAGCAGAGCCAGAGCAGGTTGGAGAGGAGACGCATCACCT
CCGCTGCTCGCGGGGTCTAGAATGAGTGGGATGGCATCGGACTGCAACTCCTCCTCTCAGGAAGAATACC
TCCCACACTACGTGCAGCAGGAAGACCCCTTTGCATCAAAGCTGTCTAGAGAAGCTGACATCATAGCGGG
GTTTTATTTGACAGTAATTGGGATTCTTTCAACTCTGGGAAACGGGTATGTTATCTTTATGTCCTCAAAG
CGGAAAAAGAAGTTAAGACCCGCTGAGATAATGACTGTTAATTTAGCGGTGTGTGATCTGGGCATCTCAG
TTGTAGGAAAACCCTTCAGTATCATTTCCTTCTTTTCTCACCGCTGGATCTTTGGATGGATGGGCTGCCG
CTGGTACGGATGGGCTGGCTTCTTCTTTGGCTGTGGGAGCCTTATTACCATGACAGCCGTCAGCCTGGAT
AGATACTTAAAAATCTGTCACTTGGCTTATGGTACCTGGCTTAAGAGACACCATGCCTTTATCTGCCTGG
CACTAATCTGGGCCTATGCGACGTTCTGGGCTACAGTGCCTTTTGCTGGTGTGGGGAGCTACGCTCCTGA
GCCGTTTGGGACCTCGTGCACCCTGGACTGGTGGCTGGCGCAGGCTTCAGTGGCTGGGCAGGCTTTTGTT
CTCAGCATTCTTTTCTTTTGCCTCCTGTTTCCAACTGCAGTGATTGTGTTCTCCTATGTTAAAATTATTT
TAAAAGTCAAGTCGTCCACCAAAGAAGTTGCTCACTATGACACCAGGATCCAGAACAGCCACATACTTGA
AATGAAGCTGACCAAGGTGGCAATGCTGATCTGTGCCGGATTCCTCATTGCTTGGATCCCCTACGCCGTG
GTCTCTGTGTGGTCAGCCTTTGGACAGCCGGATTCCGTTCCCATTCAATTTTCGGTGGTACCAACTCTGC
TTGCCAAGTCGGCTGCCATGTACAACCCAATTATTTACCAGGTCATTGATTGCAAATTTGCCTGCTGCCG
GTCAGGTGGGCCGAAGACACTGCAGAAGAAGAGCTCTTTGAAGGAATCGAGGATGTACACCTTATCTTCA
CACAGAGATTCAGCGGCACTGAGCGGAACCCAACTGGAAGTCGAGGGCAGAGGAAGTCTGCTAACATGCG
GTGACGTCGAGGAGAATCCTGGCCCAATGGTGAGCAAGGGCGAGGAGGATAACATGGCCATCATCAAGGA
GTTCATGCGCTTCAAGGTGCACATGGAGGGCTCCGTGAACGGCCACGAGTTCGAGATCGAGGGCGAGGGC
GAGGGCCGCCCCTACGAGGGCACCCAGACCGCCAAGCTGAAGGTGACCAAGGGTGGCCCCCTGCCCTTCG
CCTGGGACATCCTGTCCCCTCAGTTCATGTACGGCTCCAAGGCCTACGTGAAGCACCCCGCCGACATCCC
CGACTACTTGAAGCTGTCCTTCCCCGAGGGCTTCAAGTGGGAGCGCGTGATGAACTTCGAGGACGGCGGC
GTGGTGACCGTGACCCAGGACTCCTCCCTGCAGGACGGCGAGTTCATCTACAAGGTGAAGCTGCGCGGCA
CCAACTTCCCCTCCGACGGCCCCGTAATGCAGAAGAAGACCATGGGCTGGGAGGCCTCCTCCGAGCGGAT
GTACCCCGAGGACGGCGCCCTGAAGGGCGAGATCAAGCAGAGGCTGAAGCTGAAGGACGGCGGCCACTAC
GACGCTGAGGTCAAGACCACCTACAAGGCCAAGAAGCCCGTGCAGCTGCCCGGCGCCTACAACGTCAACA
TCAAGTTGGACATCACCTCCCACAACGAGGACTACACCATCGTGGAACAGTACGAACGCGCCGAGGGCCG
CCACTCCACCGGCGGCATGGACGAGCTGTACAAGTAAGAATTCGATATCAAGCTTATCGATAATCAACCT
CTGGATTACAAAATTTGTGAAAGATTGACTGGTATTCTTAACTATGTTGCTCCTTTTACGCTATGTGGAT
ACGCTGCTTTAATGCCTTTGTATCATGCTATTGCTTCCCGTATGGCTTTCATTTTCTCCTCCTTGTATAA
ATCCTGGTTGCTGTCTCTTTATGAGGAGTTGTGGCCCGTTGTCAGGCAACGTGGCGTGGTGTGCACTGTG
TTTGCTGACGCAACCCCCACTGGTTGGGGCATTGCCACCACCTGTCAGCTCCTTTCCGGGACTTTCGCTT
TCCCCCTCCCTATTGCCACGGCGGAACTCATCGCCGCCTGCCTTGCCCGCTGCTGGACAGGGGCTCGGCT
GTTGGGCACTGACAATTCCGTGGTGTTGTCGGGGAAATCATCGTCCTTTCCTTGGCTGCTCGCCTATGTT
GCCACCTGGATTCTGCGCGGGACGTCCTTCTGCTACGTCCCTTCGGCCCTCAATCCAGCGGACCTTCCTT
CCCGCGGCCTGCTGCCGGCTCTGCGGCCTCTTCCGCGTCTTCGCCTTCGCCCTCAGACGAGTCGGATCTC
CCTTTGGGCCGCCTCCCCGCATCGATACCGAGCGCTGCTCGAGAGATCTACGGGTGGCATCCCTGTGACC
CCTCCCCAGTGCCTCTCCTGGCCCTGGAAGTTGCCACTCCAGTGCCCACCAGCCTTGTCCTAATAAAATT
AAGTTGCATCATTTTGTCTGACTAGGTGTCCTTCTATAATATTATGGGGTGGAGGGGGGTGGTATGGAGC
AAGGGGCAAGTTGGGAAGACAACCTGTAGGGCCTGCGGGGTCTATTGGGAACCAAGCTGGAGTGCAGTGG
CACAATCTTGGCTCACTGCAATCTCCGCCTCCTGGGTTCAAGCGATTCTCCTGCCTCAGCCTCCCGAGTT
GTTGGGATTCCAGGCATGCATGACCAGGCTCAGCTAATTTTTGTTTTTTTGGTAGAGACGGGGTTTCACC
ATATTGGCCAGGCTGGTCTCCAACTCCTAATCTCAGGTGATCTACCCACCTTGGCCTCCCAAATTGCTGG
GATTACAGGCGTGAACCACTGCTCCCTTCCCTGTCCTTCTGATTTTGTAGGTAACCACGTGCGGACCGAG
CGGCCGCAGGAACCCCTAGTGATGGAGTTGGCCACTCCCTCTCTGCGCGCTCGCTCGCTCACTGAGGCCG
GGCGACCAAAGGTCGCCCGACGCCCGGGCTTTGCCCGGGCGGCCTCAGTGAGCGAGCGAGCGCGCAGCTG
CCTGCAGGGGCGCCTGATGCGGTATTTTCTCCTTACGCATCTGTGCGGTATTTCACACCGCATA
[95 nt withheld, positions 4685-4779]
T
[46 nt withheld, positions 4781-4826]
C
[141 nt withheld, positions 4828-4968]
CCTTTGACGTTGGAGTCCACGTTCTTT
[37 nt withheld, positions 4996-5032]
ACTCTATCTCGGGCTATTCTTTTGATTTATAAGGGATTTTGCCGATTTCGGTCTATTGGTTAAAAAATGA
GCTGATTTAACAAAAATTTAACGCGAATTTTAACAAAATATTAACGTTTACAATTTTATGGTGCACTCTC
AGTACAATCTGCTCTGATGCCGCATAGTTAAGCCAGCCCCGACACCCGCCAACACCCGCTGACGCGCCCT
GACGGGCTTGTCTGCTCCCGGCATCCGCTTACAGACAAGCTGTGACCGTCTCCGGGAGCTGCATGTGTCA
GAGGTTTTCACCGTCATCACCGAAACGCGCGAGACGAAAGGGCCTCGTGATACGCCTATTTTTATAGGTT
AATGTCATGATAATAATGGTTTCTTAGACGTCAGGTGGCACTTTTCGGGGAAATGTGCGCGGAACCCCTA
TTTGTTTATTTTTCTAAATACATTCAAATATGTATCCGCTCATGAGACAATAACCCTGATAAATGCTTCA
ATAATATTGAAAAAGGAAGAGTATGAGTATTCAACATTTCCGTGTCGCCCTTATTCCCTTTTTTGCGGCA
TTTTGCCTTCCTGTTTTTGCTCACCCAGAAACGCTGGTGAAAGTAAAAGATGCTGAAGATCAGTTGGGTG
CACGAGTGGGTTACATCGAACTGGATCTCAACAGCGGTAAGATCCTTGAGAGTTTTCGCCCCGAAGAACG
TTTTCCAATGATGAGCACTTTTAAAGTTCTGCTATGTGGCGCGGTATTATCCCGTATTGACGCCGGGCAA
GAGCAACTCGGTCGCCGCATACACTATTCTCAGAATGACTTGGTTGAGTACTCACCAGTCACAGAAAAGC
ATCTTACGGATGGCATGACAGTAAGAGAATTATGCAGTGCTGCCATAACCATGAGTGATAACACTGCGGC
CAACTTACTTCTGACAACGATCGGAGGACCGAAGGAGCTAACCGCTTTTTTGCACAACATGGGGGATCAT
GTAACTCGCCTTGATCGTTGGGAACCGGAGCTGAATGAAGCCATACCAAACGACGAGCGTGACACCACGA
TGCCTGTAGCAATGGCAACAACGTTGCGCAAACTATTAACTGGCGAACTACTTACTCTAGCTTCCCGGCA
ACAATTAATAGACTGGATGGAGGCGGATAAAGTTGCAGGACCACTTCTGCGCTCGGCCCTTCCGGCTGGC
TGGTTTATTGCTGATAAATCTGGAGCCGGTGAGCGTGGGTCTCGCGGTATCATTGCAGCACTGGGGCCAG
ATGGTAAGCCCTCCCGTATCGTAGTTATCTACACGACGGGGAGTCAGGCAACTATGGATGAACGAAATAG
ACAGATCGCTGAGATAGGTGCCTCACTGATTAAGCATTGGTAACTGTCAGACCAAGTTTACTCATATATA
CTTTAGATTGATTTAAAACTTCATTTTTAATTTAAAAGGATCTAGGTGAAGATCCTTTTTGATAATCTCA
TGACCAAAATCCCTTAACGTGAGTTTTCGTTCCACTGAGCGTCAGACCCCGTAGAAAAGATCAAAGGATC
TT
